Addgene plasmid #230324: AiP14024 - pAAV-AiE1035m-minBG-SYFP2-P2A-3XFLAG-10aa-H2B-WPRE3-BGHpA (Alias: CN4024)
Purpose: AiE1035m is an enhancer sequence, designed to drive AAV-mediated transgene expression in specific populations of brain cells
Depositing lab: Allen Institute for Brain Science & Boaz Levi. Depositing organization: Allen Institute. Publication: A suite of enhancer AAVs and transgenic mouse lines for genetic access to cortical cell types. Ben-Simon Y, Hooper M, Narayan S, Daigle TL, Dwivedi D, Way SW, Oster A, Stafford DA, Mich JK, Taormina MJ, Martinez RA, Opitz-Araya X, Roth JR, Alexander JR, Allen S, Amster A, Arbuckle J, Ayala A, Baker PM, Bakken TE, Barcelli T, Barta S, Bendrick J, Bertagnolli D, Bielstein C, Bishwakarma P, Bowlus J, Boyer G, Brouner K, Casian B, Casper T, Chakka AB, Chakrabarty R, Chance RK, Chavan S, Clark M, Colbert K, Collman F, Daniel S, Departee M, DiValentin P, Donadio N, Dotson N, Egdorf T, Fliss T, Gabitto M, Garcia J, Gary A, Gasperini M, Gloe J, Goldy J, Gore BB, Graybuck L, Greisman N, Haeseleer F, Halterman C, Haradon Z, Hastings SD, Helback O, Ho W, Hockemeyer D, Huang C, Huff S, Hunker A, Johansen N, Jones D, Juneau Z, Kalmbach B, Kannan M, Khem S, Kussick E, Kutsal R, Larsen R, Lee C, Lee AY, Leibly M, Lenz GH, Li S, Liang E, Lusk N, Madigan Z, Malloy J, Malone J, McCue R, Melchor J, Mollenkopf T, Moosman S, Morin E, Newman D, Ng L, Ngo K, Omstead V, Otto S, Oyama A, Pena N, Pham T, Phillips E, Pom CA, Potekhina L, Ransford S, Ray PL, Rette D, Reynoldson C, Rimorin C, Rocha D, Ruiz A, Sanchez REA, Sawyer L, Sedeno-Cortes A, Sevigny JP, Shapovalova N, Shepard N, Shulga L, Sigler AR, Siverts L, Soliman S, Somasundaram S, Staats B, Stewart K, Szelenyi E, Tieu M, Trader C, Tran A, van Velthoven CTJ, Walker M, Wang Y, Weed N, Wirthlin M, Wood T, Wynalda B, Yao Z, Zhou T, Ariza J, Dee N, Reding M, Ronellenfitch K, Mufti S, Sunkin SM, Smith KA, Esposito L, Waters J, Thyagarajan B, Yao S, Lein ES, Zeng H, Levi BP, Ngai J, Ting JT, Tasic B. Cell. 2025 May 16:S0092-8674(25)00513-6. doi: 10.1016/j.cell.2025.05.002. PubMed 40403729.
Backbone
  Vector backbone: pAAV2
  Vector type: AAV
Growth in bacteria
  Bacterial resistance: Ampicillin, 100 μg/mL
  Growth temperature: 37°C
  Growth strain: NEB Stable
  Copy number: High Copy
Gene/Insert
  Gene/Insert name: SYFP2-P2A-3XFLAG-10aa-H2B
  Species: Synthetic
  Promoter: minBG
  Cloning method: Gibson Cloning
Terms and licenses: Academic/Nonprofit Terms; Industry Terms: Not Available to Industry
How to cite: AiP14024 - pAAV-AiE1035m-minBG-SYFP2-P2A-3XFLAG-10aa-H2B-WPRE3-BGHpA (Alias: CN4024) was a gift from Allen Institute for Brain Science & Boaz Levi (Addgene plasmid # 230324 ; http://n2t.net/addgene:230324 ; RRID:Addgene_230324)
