[The description below was written by a language model from this plasmid's Addgene catalogue record and pLannotate feature annotations shown in this document.]
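Description:
AiP14024 (alias CN4024), pAAV-AiE1035m-minBG-SYFP2-P2A-3XFLAG-10aa-H2B-WPRE3-BGHpA, is an AAV transfer plasmid of about 5.2 kb built on a pAAV2 backbone. It is designed for packaging an enhancer-driven reporter cassette into recombinant adeno-associated virus for delivery to brain cells. In bacteria it is maintained through a high-copy ColE1/pUC-type origin and selected with ampicillin via the bla gene and its promoter. An f1 phage origin and small remnants of pBR322 bom and rop sequences are also annotated in the backbone. AAV2 inverted terminal repeats flank the payload and provide the cis signals for genome replication and encapsidation. The automated annotation detects the upstream repeat only as two short fragments, while the downstream repeat spans the plasmid's numbering origin.

Between the ITRs, the AiE1035m enhancer sits upstream of the minimal beta-globin promoter (minBG). Neither element is picked up by the feature table, but both presumably occupy the unannotated stretch preceding the reporter. A minimal promoter has little activity of its own, so the enhancer is intended to dictate which brain cell populations express the transgene; the record does not say which populations it targets. The open reading frame encodes the monomeric yellow fluorescent protein SYFP2, followed by a P2A self-cleaving peptide and then a 3xFLAG tag joined through a 10-amino-acid linker to human histone H2B. One transcript thus yields a free fluorescent protein and a separate, chromatin-bound, epitope-tagged nuclear label, which would suit antibody detection or marking of nuclei. A shortened WPRE (WPRE3), annotated as two fragments, enhances transcript expression while saving packaging space, and the bovine growth hormone polyadenylation signal terminates the message. The plasmid belongs to a collection of enhancer AAVs for genetic access to cortical cell types.
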