Features (pLannotate 1.2.2; 16 found; start..end, strand, type, name):
      8..59      -  misc_feature   bom (fragment): basis of mobility region from pBR322
     78..533     +  rep_origin     f1 ori (sequence partly withheld): f1 bacteriophage origin of replication; arrow indicates direction of (+) strand synthesis
    534..583     -  misc_feature   bom (fragment): basis of mobility region from pBR322
    685..720     -  CDS            rop (fragment): Rop protein, which maintains plasmids at low copy number; rop
    815..919     +  promoter       AmpR promoter: bla
    920..1780    +  CDS            AmpR: β-lactamase; bla; confers resistance to ampicillin, carbenicillin, and related antibiotics
   1951..2539    +  rep_origin     ori: high-copy-number ColE1/pMB1/pBR322/pUC origin of replication
   2612..2639    +  repeat_region  AAV2 ITR (fragment): inverted terminal repeat of adeno-associated virus serotype 2 inverted
   2668..2695    +  repeat_region  AAV2 ITR (fragment): inverted terminal repeat of adeno-associated virus serotype 2 inverted
   3262..3978    +  CDS            SYFP2: SYFP2 is a basic (constitutively fluorescent) yellow fluorescent protein published in 2006, derived from Aequorea victoria. It is reported to be a very rapidly-maturing monomer with moderate acid sensitivity.
   4057..4122    +  CDS            3xFLAG: three tandem FLAG® epitope tags, followed by an enterokinase cleavage site
   4153..4530    +  CDS            H2B: human histone H2B; HIST1H2BJ
   4564..4721    +  misc_feature   WPRE (fragment): woodchuck hepatitis virus posttranscriptional regulatory element
   4727..4807    +  misc_feature   WPRE (fragment): woodchuck hepatitis virus posttranscriptional regulatory element
   4824..4935    +  polyA_signal   bGH poly(A) signal: bovine growth hormone polyadenylation signal
   5053..3       +  repeat_region  AAV2 ITR (across the origin): inverted terminal repeat of adeno-associated virus serotype 2 inverted
>Addgene plasmid #230324 | AiP14024 - pAAV-AiE1035m-minBG-SYFP2-P2A-3XFLAG-10aa-H2B-WPRE3-BGHpA (Alias: CN4024) | addgene full sequence | sequence record 470747 | Addgene NGS Result
AGGGGCGCCTGATGCGGTATTTTCTCCTTACGCATCTGTGCGGTATTTCACACCGCATA
[95 nt withheld, positions 60-154]
T
[46 nt withheld, positions 156-201]
C
[141 nt withheld, positions 203-343]
CCTTTGACGTTGGAGTCCACGTTCTTT
[37 nt withheld, positions 371-407]
ACTCTATCTCGGGCTATTCTTTTGATTTATAAGGGATTTTGCCGATTTCGGTCTATTGGTTAAAAAATGA
GCTGATTTAACAAAAATTTAACGCGAATTTTAACAAAATATTAACGTTTACAATTTTATGGTGCACTCTC
AGTACAATCTGCTCTGATGCCGCATAGTTAAGCCAGCCCCGACACCCGCCAACACCCGCTGACGCGCCCT
GACGGGCTTGTCTGCTCCCGGCATCCGCTTACAGACAAGCTGTGACCGTCTCCGGGAGCTGCATGTGTCA
GAGGTTTTCACCGTCATCACCGAAACGCGCGAGACGAAAGGGCCTCGTGATACGCCTATTTTTATAGGTT
AATGTCATGATAATAATGGTTTCTTAGACGTCAGGTGGCACTTTTCGGGGAAATGTGCGCGGAACCCCTA
TTTGTTTATTTTTCTAAATACATTCAAATATGTATCCGCTCATGAGACAATAACCCTGATAAATGCTTCA
ATAATATTGAAAAAGGAAGAGTATGAGTATTCAACATTTCCGTGTCGCCCTTATTCCCTTTTTTGCGGCA
TTTTGCCTTCCTGTTTTTGCTCACCCAGAAACGCTGGTGAAAGTAAAAGATGCTGAAGATCAGTTGGGTG
CACGAGTGGGTTACATCGAACTGGATCTCAACAGCGGTAAGATCCTTGAGAGTTTTCGCCCCGAAGAACG
TTTTCCAATGATGAGCACTTTTAAAGTTCTGCTATGTGGCGCGGTATTATCCCGTATTGACGCCGGGCAA
GAGCAACTCGGTCGCCGCATACACTATTCTCAGAATGACTTGGTTGAGTACTCACCAGTCACAGAAAAGC
ATCTTACGGATGGCATGACAGTAAGAGAATTATGCAGTGCTGCCATAACCATGAGTGATAACACTGCGGC
CAACTTACTTCTGACAACGATCGGAGGACCGAAGGAGCTAACCGCTTTTTTGCACAACATGGGGGATCAT
GTAACTCGCCTTGATCGTTGGGAACCGGAGCTGAATGAAGCCATACCAAACGACGAGCGTGACACCACGA
TGCCTGTAGCAATGGCAACAACGTTGCGCAAACTATTAACTGGCGAACTACTTACTCTAGCTTCCCGGCA
ACAATTAATAGACTGGATGGAGGCGGATAAAGTTGCAGGACCACTTCTGCGCTCGGCCCTTCCGGCTGGC
TGGTTTATTGCTGATAAATCTGGAGCCGGTGAGCGTGGGTCTCGCGGTATCATTGCAGCACTGGGGCCAG
ATGGTAAGCCCTCCCGTATCGTAGTTATCTACACGACGGGGAGTCAGGCAACTATGGATGAACGAAATAG
ACAGATCGCTGAGATAGGTGCCTCACTGATTAAGCATTGGTAACTGTCAGACCAAGTTTACTCATATATA
CTTTAGATTGATTTAAAACTTCATTTTTAATTTAAAAGGATCTAGGTGAAGATCCTTTTTGATAATCTCA
TGACCAAAATCCCTTAACGTGAGTTTTCGTTCCACTGAGCGTCAGACCCCGTAGAAAAGATCAAAGGATC
TTCTTGAGATCCTTTTTTTCTGCGCGTAATCTGCTGCTTGCAAACAAAAAAACCACCGCTACCAGCGGTG
GTTTGTTTGCCGGATCAAGAGCTACCAACTCTTTTTCCGAAGGTAACTGGCTTCAGCAGAGCGCAGATAC
CAAATACTGTTCTTCTAGTGTAGCCGTAGTTAGGCCACCACTTCAAGAACTCTGTAGCACCGCCTACATA
CCTCGCTCTGCTAATCCTGTTACCAGTGGCTGCTGCCAGTGGCGATAAGTCGTGTCTTACCGGGTTGGAC
TCAAGACGATAGTTACCGGATAAGGCGCAGCGGTCGGGCTGAACGGGGGGTTCGTGCACACAGCCCAGCT
TGGAGCGAACGACCTACACCGAACTGAGATACCTACAGCGTGAGCTATGAGAAAGCGCCACGCTTCCCGA
AGGGAGAAAGGCGGACAGGTATCCGGTAAGCGGCAGGGTCGGAACAGGAGAGCGCACGAGGGAGCTTCCA
GGGGGAAACGCCTGGTATCTTTATAGTCCTGTCGGGTTTCGCCACCTCTGACTTGAGCGTCGATTTTTGT
GATGCTCGTCAGGGGGGCGGAGCCTATGGAAAAACGCCAGCAACGCGGCCTTTTTACGGTTCCTGGCCTT
TTGCTGGCCTTTTGCTCACATGTCCTGCAGGCAGCTGCGCGCTCGCTCGCTCACTGAGGCCGCCCGGGCG
TCGGGCGACCTTTGGTCGCCCGGCCTCAGTGAGCGAGCGAGCGCGCAGAGAGGGAGTGGCCAACTCCATC
ACTAGGGGTTCCTGCGGCCGCACGCGTCACCTACTTATATTATGTATGCTTTAAAATGTAGTCATATTTA
TTGTGATATAATTTATGTTATTCTCTGTCCATGGTTCCTGTCTCATTCTTCCTGAAACCCTCATAATTTT
CTATTAGCAATATTAACACACATTTTATAATAATACTTCTGTTTCCAGTGTACAGTTCATTCAATCATCT
ATCGATGGGCACCTACAGTGAGTCTGTATCCTATCTAATGTAAATAGAGCCATAATGAATATAGGATTGT
TGGCATCTCTTTTATAAGTTATATCCATCTTCATCATAAATATGCATGGGGCTGGTAGGCTTGGATCATA
GTGTAATTCCATTTATAGTTTAATTCATTTTTATACAAGTCTTTTTCCGGGGGCACAGGCTTGCCTGAAA
CTTATGATACTCCATGCCCTTACTGGAGCTCGGGCTGGGCATAAAAGTCAGGGCAGAGCCATCTATTGCT
TACATTTGCTTCTGGGATCCAGATCTTTCGAAGCTAGCGCTACCGGTCGCCACCATGGTCTCCAAGGGCG
AGGAGCTGTTCACCGGGGTGGTGCCCATCCTGGTCGAGCTGGACGGCGATGTCAACGGCCACAAGTTCAG
CGTGTCCGGCGAGGGCGAGGGCGATGCCACCTACGGCAAGCTGACCCTGAAGCTGATCTGCACCACCGGC
AAGCTGCCCGTGCCCTGGCCCACCCTCGTGACCACCCTGGGCTACGGCGTGCAGTGCTTCGCCCGCTACC
CCGACCACATGAAGCAGCACGACTTCTTCAAGTCCGCCATGCCCGAAGGCTACGTCCAGGAGCGCACCAT
CTTCTTCAAAGACGACGGCAACTACAAGACCCGCGCCGAGGTGAAGTTCGAGGGCGACACCCTGGTGAAC
CGCATCGAGCTGAAGGGCATCGACTTCAAGGAGGACGGCAACATCCTGGGGCACAAGCTGGAGTACAACT
ACAACAGCCACAACGTCTATATCACCGCCGACAAGCAGAAGAACGGCATCAAGGCCAACTTCAAGATCCG
CCACAACATCGAGGACGGCGGCGTGCAGCTCGCCGACCACTACCAGCAGAACACCCCCATCGGCGACGGC
CCCGTGCTGCTGCCCGACAACCACTACCTGAGCTACCAGTCCAAGCTGAGCAAAGACCCCAACGAGAAGC
GCGATCACATGGTCCTGCTGGAGTTCGTGACCGCCGCCGGGATCACTCTCGGCATGGACGAGCTGTACAA
GGGCTCTGGTGCTACCAACTTCTCACTGTTGAAACAGGCAGGGGATGTAGAGGAGAATCCAGGGCCTGGT
GCTAGTGGAGACTACAAAGACCATGACGGAGATTATAAAGATCATGACATCGATTACAAGGATGACGATG
ACAAGTCCGGACTCAGATCTGGAGGCTCCGGAGGCCCAGAGCCAGCGAAGTCTGCTCCCGCCCCGAAAAA
GGGCTCCAAGAAGGCGGTGACTAAGGCGCAGAAGAAAGGCGGCAAGAAGCGCAAGCGCAGCCGCAAGGAG
AGCTATTCCATCTATGTGTACAAGGTTCTGAAGCAGGTCCACCCTGACACCGGCATTTCGTCCAAGGCCA
TGGGCATCATGAATTCGTTTGTGAACGACATTTTCGAGCGCATCGCAGGAGAGGCTTCCCGCCTGGCGCA
TTACAACAAGCGCTCGACCATCACCTCCCGGGAGATCCAGACGGCCGTGCGCCTGCTGCTGCCTGGGGAG
TTGGCCAAGCACGCCGTGTCCGAGGGTACTAAGGCCATCACCAAGTACACCAGCGCTAAGTAATGAGGCG
CGCCGCGGCCGCGAATTCGATATCATAATCAACCTCTGGATTACAAAATTTGTGAAAGATTGACTGGTAT
TCTTAACTATGTTGCTCCTTTTACGCTATGTGGATACGCTGCTTTAATGCCTTTGTATCATGCTATTGCT
TCCCGTATGGCTTTCATTTTCTCCTCCTTGTATAAATCCTGGTTAGTTCTTGCCACGGCGGAACTCATCG
CCGCCTGCCTTGCCCGCTGCTGGACAGGGGCTCGGCTGTTGGGCACTGACAATTCCGTGGCTCGAGAGAT
CTTCGACTGTGCCTTCTAGTTGCCAGCCATCTGTTGTTTGCCCCTCCCCCGTGCCTTCCTTGACCCTGGA
AGGTGCCACTCCCACTGTCCTTTCCTAATAAAATGAGGAAATTGCATCGCATTGTCTGAGTAGGTGTCAT
TCTATTCTGGGGGGTGGGGTGGGGCAGGACAGCAAGGGGGAGGATTGGGAAGACAATAGCAGGCATGAGA
TCTCACGTGCGGACCGAGCGGCCGCAGGAACCCCTAGTGATGGAGTTGGCCACTCCCTCTCTGCGCGCTC
GCTCGCTCACTGAGGCCGGGCGACCAAAGGTCGCCCGACGCCCGGGCTTTGCCCGGGCGGCCTCAGTGAG
CGAGCGAGCGCGCAGCTGCCTGC
